>Addgene plasmid #86205 | pBbS5c-Maqu_3494 | depositor full sequence | sequence record 167863 | pBbS5c-Maqu_3494 sequence 9173 bps
GACGTCGGTGCCTAATGAGTGAGCTAACTTACATTAATTGCGTTGCGCTCACTGCCCGCTTTCCAGTCGG
GAAACCTGTCGTGCCAGCTGCATTAATGAATCGGCCAACGCGCGGGGAGAGGCGGTTTGCGTATTGGGCG
CCAGGGTGGTTTTTCTTTTCACCAGTGAGACGGGCAACAGCTGATTGCCCTTCACCGCCTGGCCCTGAGA
GAGTTGCAGCAAGCGGTCCACGCTGGTTTGCCCCAGCAGGCGAAAATCCTGTTTGATGGTGGTTAACGGC
GGGATATAACATGAGCTGTCTTCGGTATCGTCGTATCCCACTACCGAGATGTCCGCACCAACGCGCAGCC
CGGACTCGGTAATGGCGCGCATTGCGCCCAGCGCCATCTGATCGTTGGCAACCAGCATCGCAGTGGGAAC
GATGCCCTCATTCAGCATTTGCATGGTTTGTTGAAAACCGGACATGGCACTCCAGTCGCCTTCCCGTTCC
GCTATCGGCTGAATTTGATTGCGAGTGAGATATTTATGCCAGCCAGCCAGACGCAGACGCGCCGAGACAG
AACTTAATGGGCCCGCTAACAGCGCGATTTGCTGGTGACCCAATGCGACCAGATGCTCCACGCCCAGTCG
CGTACCGTCTTCATGGGAGAAAATAATACTGTTGATGGGTGTCTGGTCAGAGACATCAAGAAATAACGCC
GGAACATTAGTGCAGGCAGCTTCCACAGCAATGGCATCCTGGTCATCCAGCGGATAGTTAATGATCAGCC
CACTGACGCGTTGCGCGAGAAGATTGTGCACCGCCGCTTTACAGGCTTCGACGCCGCTTCGTTCTACCAT
CGACACCACCACGCTGGCACCCAGTTGATCGGCGCGAGATTTAATCGCCGCGACAATTTGCGACGGCGCG
TGCAGGGCCAGACTGGAGGTGGCAACGCCAATCAGCAACGACTGTTTGCCCGCCAGTTGTTGTGCCACGC
GGTTGGGAATGTAATTCAGCTCCGCCATCGCCGCTTCCACTTTTTCCCGCGTTTTCGCAGAAACGTGGCT
GGCCTGGTTCACCACGCGGGAAACGGTCTGATAAGAGACACCGGCATACTCTGCGACATCGTATAACGTT
ACTGGTTTCACATTCACCACCCTGAATTGACTCTCTTCCGGGCGCTATCATGCCATACCGCGAAAGGTTT
TGCGCCATTCGATGGTGTCCGGGATCTCGACGCTCTCCCTTATGCGACTCCTGCATTAGGAAGCAGCCCA
GTAGTAGGTTGAGGCCGTTGAGCACCGCCGCCGCAAGGAATGGTGCATGCAAGGAGATGGCGCCCAACAG
TCCCCCGGCCACGGGGCCTGCCACCATACCCACGCCGAAACAAGCGCTCATGAGCCCGAAGTGGCGAGCC
CGATCTTCCCCATCGGTGATGTCGGCGATATAGGCGCCAGCAACCGCACCTGTGGCGCCGGTGATGCCGG
CCACGATGCGTCCGGCGTAGAGGATCGAGATCGTTTAGGCACCCCAGGCTTTACACTTTATGCTTCCGGC
TCGTATAATGTGTGGAATTGTGAGCGGATAACAATTTCAGAATTCAAAAGATCTTTTAAGAAGGAGATAT
ACATGTGATTTCAAACAAACACCTGCCCGACAGCCGCCTGCTGGCGCTGCTGCTAACCAGTATTTTTGTA
CTTTCCGGATGCAGCGATCCGGCACCGCAACAACAAAACCAGCGCCCGGCGCCTCAGGTGGGGGTGTATG
AAGTGGAAGAACAACCACTGGCCCTGTCTTCCGCCCTGCCTGGCCGCACCCGCGCCTGGCGGACTGCCGA
GGTTCGCCCACAGGTGAATGGCATTATTGAAGAGCGACTGTTCGTTGAAGGCAGCGTAGTGGATGAGGGG
TCAGTGCTGTACCAGATCGATGACGCTCCCTACCGGGCCGCCCTGGCCCGGGCCAATGCCAGCCTGACCA
ATGCCCGCAACCTGGCCAAGCGCTACGAAAACCTGGTGGGCACCCGTTCCATCAGCCAGCAGCAGTATGA
CGACGCCCTGGCTGCCCTGCGCAGCGCCGAGGCGGAATACGAAGCCGCCAGCATCAACATGAACTACACC
CGGGTGAAAGCCCCGATCACCGGCAAGATCAGCCGTTCGCGAGTCAGCGAAGGCGCCCTGGTGACCAGCG
GCCAGCAGCAGGAAATGGCCACCATCACCCAACTGGACCCGATCTACGTGGACATCGTGCAACCGGTCAC
CCGCCTTCTGGACCTGCAGAGCGCTATCGAAGCCGGGCTGATTGAAGCCGATGAGAACGACGTGGTTGAA
GTCTCGCTGGTGCTGGAGAACGGCCAGGACTATCCGCACACCGGTTTGCTGAAGTTCTCCGAAGTGGTGG
TCGATGAGGGCACCGGCTCGGTCACCCTGCGGGCTGAGTTCCCGAATCCGGATGGCAAGCTGCTGCCGGG
TATGTTTGTGCGCGCGCTGGTGGAAGAAGGCACCCGCCCGAACGCCATCCTGGTGCCCCAGCAAGCGGTG
TCACGCGATACCCGCGGCGTACCAACCGTCTGGGTGCTGGCCGAGGACAACACGGTAAGCGTCCGCCAGA
TTGAAACCGAGCGCACCGTGGGCAACGCCTGGCTGGTGCAAAAGGGGCTGCAGGCCGGTGAACAGGTGGT
GACCGAGGGCGTTCAGCGCCTGGCGCCGGGCATTCCCGTGCAGCCGGCACCGGCAGCCAATGTCGACCTG
AAAACCGAATTCGCAACCCAGGCCGAATAAGGAGCTCCGGACATGCCCCGATTTTTTATCGAACGCCCCA
TATTTGCCTGGGTCGTCGCCCTGATGCTGATGCTCGGCGGCGGACTGGCAGTAAAGAACCTCGCCGTTAA
CCAGTTTCCGGATGTCGCCCCGCCGGCGATTGCCTTGTCGGTGAATTACCCCGGCGCTTCCGCCCAGACC
GTGCAGGACACGGTGGTCCAGGTGATCGAGCAACAGCTCAACGGCCTGGACGGCTTGCGCTACATCTCCT
CCGAGAGCAACTCGGATGGCAGCATGACCATCATTGCCACCTTCGAACAGGGCACCGACCCAGACATCGC
CCAGGTGCAGGTGCAAAACAAACTGCAGCTGGCCAACCCGCTGCTGCCCGAAGAAGTGCAGCGTCAAGGC
ATCCGGGTGTCTAAGTACAAGGTGAACTTCTTCACCGTATTTGCGCTGACCAGCCCTGATGGCAAGTACA
CCCAGGGCGACCTGGCCGATTACATCGTGTCCAATATCCAGGACCCGGTTGCGCGAACCCAGGGCGTCGG
TGACTTTCTGCTGTTCGGCTCCCAGTACGCCATGCGCCTGTGGCTCGACCCGGAAAAACTCAACAGCTAC
CAGCTGACCCCGCAGGACGTGATCAATTCGGTGCGCGCCCAGAACGTGCAGGTCTCTGCCGGCCAGCTCG
GTGGCCTGCCCACCGCAGAAGGCGTGCAGCTGCAGGCCACCGTTATCGGCAAGCAGCGCATGAAGACCGC
CGAAGAATTCGAAAACATCCTGCTGAAAGTGAACCCGGACGGCTCCCAGGTGCGCCTGGCCGATGTCGCC
GAGGTGAATCTGGGCAACGAGAACTACGCCACCACCGGTAAATACAACGGCGCGCCGGCAGCCGGTATGG
CCCTGCGCCTGGCCACCGGCGCCAACCAGCTGGAAACCGCTGGCCGGGTAAAAGAAACCCTGGCAGAACT
GGAACGCTTTCTGCCTGAAGGCGTAGAGATCGTCTTCCCCTACGACACCACACCGGTCGTGTCGGCGTCT
ATCGAGACCGTCGCCATGACCCTGATCGAAGCCGTGGTGCTGGTGTTCCTGGTGATGTTCCTGTTCCTGC
AAAGCTGGCGCGCCACCATCATTCCCACACTGGCGGTGCCGGTGGTTCTGCTGGCTACCTTTGGCGTACT
GTACGCCTTTGGCTTCACCGTCAACGTGATGACCATGTTTGCCATGGTCCTGGCCATCGGTTTGCTGGTG
GACGACGCCATCGTAGTGGTGGAAAACGTCGAGCGACTGATGGAAGAAGAGGGGCTGTCGCCCAAGGAAG
CCGCCAAGAAATCCATGGACCAGATCTCCGGCGCACTGCTGGGCATCGGCCTGGTGATTTCGGCGGTGTT
CCTGCCCATGGCCTTTTTTGGCGGCTCCACCGGGGTGATCTACCGGCAGTTCTCGGTCACCATCATCTCG
GCAATGTCGTTCTCTGTGCTGGTGGCATTTATTTTCACCCCGGCCCTGTGCGCCACCTTGCTGAAACCCG
GCGACCAGCACGTCAGGAAAGGCTTTTTCGGCTGGTTTAACCGCACCTTTGACCGCAGCGCAGACCGCTA
CAAATCAGGCGTCAGTTACCTGATCAAACGTAAGGGCCGCTTTATGGGCGTGTACCTGTTGCTGGTCGTG
GCTGTGGGCTTCCTGTTCAAGGGCCTGCCCACCGCATTCCTGCCGGACGAAGATCAGGGCGTGATGATTG
TGATGGTGCAGCTGCCCACCAATGCCACGGGCGAGCGCACCGAAGCCGTACTGGCAGAAGCTGGAAATTA
TTTGCTGGAAGAAGAGTCCGAGGTGGTCAAGAGCGTGATGTCTGTGCGGGGCTTCAACTTCGCCGGCCGT
GGCCAGAACTCCGGTATTCTGTTCGTGGACCTGAAGCCCTTTGCTGACCGGGAAAGCTTTGCCCAGAGCG
TGTTCGCCCTCGCGGGCCGCTCCGGGGCAAGGTTCGCCCAGATCAAAGACGCCATCGTGTTCCCGATTGT
GCCACCGGCCATTCTGGAGCTCGGCAACGCCACCGGCTTTGACCTCTACCTGAAAGACAACGGAGCTATC
GGCCACCACGCCCTGATGGCCGCCACCAATGAGTTTATCAGCAGAGCCAATGCCGCGCCGGAGCTGAACA
TGGTGCGCCACAACGGCCTGCCGGACGAGCCCCAATACCAGGTGATCATCGATGACGAAAAAGCCCGGCT
GTTGCAGGTGTCCATTGCCGACATCAATGCCACCATGTCTGCCGCCTGGGGTTCAAGCTATGTGAACGAC
TTCCTGCACAACGGCCGGGTGAAGAAAGTCTATGTGCAGGGCAAACCGGATTCACGACTGGCACCGGAAG
ACTTCGACAAATGGTTTGTGCGCAACGCCCAGGGTGAGATGGTGCCCTTTGCCGCCTTTGCCACTGGCGA
GTGGGTGTTCGGTTCGCCGCGCCTGCAGCGGTATCAGGGCTTACCCGCTACGCAAATCCAGGGTGCTCCG
GCTAACGGTTACAGTACCGGTGATGCCATGGCCGCACTGGAACGCATTGCCGCCGACCTGCCCCAGGGCC
TGGGCCTGGAATACACCGGCCTGTCGTTCGAGGAAAAACAGGCCGGCAACCAGGCGATGATGCTGTATCT
GCTGTCGATCCTGGTGGTGTTCCTGTGCCTGGCAGCCCTGTATGAAAGCTGGTCGATTCCGTTTGCGGTG
ATCATGCTGGTGCCACTGGGCGTGCTTGGCGCGGTCCTGGCCACCATGGCCAGAGGGCTGTCCAACGATG
TGTTCTTCCAGGTGGGTATGCTGACTACCATGGGGCTGGCCGCCAAGAACGCCATCCTGATCGTGGAGTT
CGCCCGCCAGCTCTATGAGCAGGAAGGCAAGCCGCTGCTGCAGGCCACCGCCGAGGCCGCCCGGCTGCGC
CTGAGGCCGATCATCATGACCTCGCTGGCGTTCATCTTCGGGGTACTGCCCATGGCCATCGCCAGCGGTG
CCTCCAGCGCCAGCCAGCATGCCATCGGCACCGCGGTGGTCGGCGGCACACTGGCCGCGACCATCCTGGC
GATCTTCTTTGTACCGCTGTTCTACGTGTTTGTGGTGGGCCTGACCGGAAAGCGGAAATCCGCTGACGAT
TAAGGATCCAAACTCGAGTAAGGATCTCCAGGCATCAAATAAAACGAAAGGCTCAGTCGAAAGACTGGGC
CTTTCGTTTTATCTGTTGTTTGTCGGTGAACGCTCTCTACTAGAGTCACACTGGCTCACCTTCGGGTGGG
CCTTTCTGCGTTTATACCTAGGGTACGGGTTTTGCTGCCCGCAAACGGGCTGTTCTGGTGTTGCTAGTTT
GTTATCAGAATCGCAGATCCGGCTTCAGCCGGTTTGCCGGCTGAAAGCGCTATTTCTTCCAGAATTGCCA
TGATTTTTTCCCCACGGGAGGCGTCACTGGCTCCCGTGTTGTCGGCAGCTTTGATTCGATAAGCAGCATC
GCCTGTTTCAGGCTGTCTATGTGTGACTGTTGAGCTGTAACAAGTTGTCTCAGGTGTTCAATTTCATGTT
CTAGTTGCTTTGTTTTACTGGTTTCACCTGTTCTATTAGGTGTTACATGCTGTTCATCTGTTACATTGTC
GATCTGTTCATGGTGAACAGCTTTGAATGCACCAAAAACTCGTAAAAGCTCTGATGTATCTATCTTTTTT
ACACCGTTTTCATCTGTGCATATGGACAGTTTTCCCTTTGATATGTAACGGTGAACAGTTGTTCTACTTT
TGTTTGTTAGTCTTGATGCTTCACTGATAGATACAAGAGCCATAAGAACCTCAGATCCTTCCGTATTTAG
CCAGTATGTTCTCTAGTGTGGTTCGTTGTTTTTGCGTGAGCCATGAGAACGAACCATTGAGATCATACTT
ACTTTGCATGTCACTCAAAAATTTTGCCTCAAAACTGGTGAGCTGAATTTTTGCAGTTAAAGCATCGTGT
AGTGTTTTTCTTAGTCCGTTATGTAGGTAGGAATCTGATGTAATGGTTGTTGGTATTTTGTCACCATTCA
TTTTTATCTGGTTGTTCTCAAGTTCGGTTACGAGATCCATTTGTCTATCTAGTTCAACTTGGAAAATCAA
CGTATCAGTCGGGCGGCCTCGCTTATCAACCACCAATTTCATATTGCTGTAAGTGTTTAAATCTTTACTT
ATTGGTTTCAAAACCCATTGGTTAAGCCTTTTAAACTCATGGTAGTTATTTTCAAGCATTAACATGAACT
TAAATTCATCAAGGCTAATCTCTATATTTGCCTTGTGAGTTTTCTTTTGTGTTAGTTCTTTTAATAACCA
CTCATAAATCCTCATAGAGTATTTGTTTTCAAAAGACTTAACATGTTCCAGATTATATTTTATGAATTTT
TTTAACTGGAAAAGATAAGGCAATATCTCTTCACTAAAAACTAATTCTAATTTTTCGCTTGAGAACTTGG
CATAGTTTGTCCACTGGAAAATCTCAAAGCCTTTAACCAAAGGATTCCTGATTTCCACAGTTCTCGTCAT
CAGCTCTCTGGTTGCTTTAGCTAATACACCATAAGCATTTTCCCTACTGATGTTCATCATCTGAGCGTAT
TGGTTATAAGTGAACGATACCGTCCGTTCTTTCCTTGTAGGGTTTTCAATCGTGGGGTTGAGTAGTGCCA
CACAGCATAAAATTAGCTTGGTTTCATGCTCCGTTAAGTCATAGCGACTAATCGCTAGTTCATTTGCTTT
GAAAACAACTAATTCAGACATACATCTCAATTGGTCTAGGTGATTTTAATCACTATACCAATTGAGATGG
GCTAGTCAATGATAATTACTAGTCCTTTTCCCGGGTGATCTGGGTATCTGTAAATTCTGCTAGACCTTTG
CTGGAAAACTTGTAAATTCTGCTAGACCCTCTGTAAATTCCGCTAGACCTTTGTGTGTTTTTTTTGTTTA
TATTCAAGTGGTTATAATTTATAGAATAAAGAAAGAATAAAAAAAGATAAAAAGAATAGATCCCAGCCCT
GTGTATAACTCACTACTTTAGTCAGTTCCGCAGTATTACAAAAGGATGTCGCAAACGCTGTTTGCTCCTC
TACAAAACAGACCTTAAAACCCTAAAGGCTTAAGTAGCACCCTCGCAAGCTCGGGCAAATCGCTGAATAT
TCCTTTTGTCTCCGACCATCAGGCACCTGAGTCGCTGTCTTTTTCGTGACATTCAGTTCGCTGCGCTCAC
GGCTCTGGCAGTGAATGGGGGTAAATGGCACTACAGGCGCCTTTTATGGATTCATGCAAGGAAACTACCC
ATAATACAAGAAAAGCCCGTCACGGGCTTCTCAGGGCGTTTTATGGCGGGTCTGCTATGTGGTGCTATCT
GACTTTTTGCTGTTCAGCAGTTCCTGCCCTCTGATTTTCCAGTCTGACCACTTCGGATTATCCCGTGACA
GGTCATTCAGACTGGCTAATGCACCCAGTAAGGCAGCGGTATCATCAACAGGCTTACCCGTCTTACTGTC
CCTAGTGCTTGGATTCTCACCAATAAAAAACGCCCGGCGGCAACCGAGCGTTCTGAACAAATCCAGATGG
AGTTCTGAGGTCATTACTGGATCTATCAACAGGAGTCCAAGCGAGCTCGATATCAAATTACGCCCCGCCC
TGCCACTCATCGCAGTACTGTTGTAATTCATTAAGCATTCTGCCGACATGGAAGCCATCACAAACGGCAT
GATGAACCTGAATCGCCAGCGGCATCAGCACCTTGTCGCCTTGCGTATAATATTTGCCCATGGTGAAAAC
GGGGGCGAAGAAGTTGTCCATATTGGCCACGTTTAAATCAAAACTGGTGAAACTCACCCAGGGATTGGCT
GAGACGAAAAACATATTCTCAATAAACCCTTTAGGGAAATAGGCCAGGTTTTCACCGTAACACGCCACAT
CTTGCGAATATATGTGTAGAAACTGCCGGAAATCGTCGTGGTATTCACTCCAGAGCGATGAAAACGTTTC
AGTTTGCTCATGGAAAACGGTGTAACAAGGGTGAACACTATCCCATATCACCAGCTCACCGTCTTTCATT
GCCATACGAAATTCCGGATGAGCATTCATCAGGCGGGCAAGAATGTGAATAAAGGCCGGATAAAACTTGT
GCTTATTTTTCTTTACGGTCTTTAAAAAGGCCGTAATATCCAGCTGAACGGTCTGGTTATAGGTACATTG
AGCAACTGACTGAAATGCCTCAAAATGTTCTTTACGATGCCATTGGGATATATCAACGGTGGTATATCCA
GTGATTTTTTTCTCCATTTTAGCTTCCTTAGCTCCTGAAAATCTCGATAACTCAAAAAATACGCCCGGTA
GTGATCTTATTTCATTATGGTGAAAGTTGGAACCTCTTACGTGCCGATCAACGTCTCATTTTCGCCAGAT
ATC
Features (pLannotate 1.2.2; 15 found; start..end, strand, type, name):
     15..36      -  protein_bind   CAP binding site: CAP binding activates transcription in the presence of cAMP. E. coli catabolite activator protein
     49..1131    -  CDS            lacI: lac repressor; lacI; The lac repressor binds to the lac operator to inhibit transcription in E. coli. This inhibition can be relieved by adding lactose or isopropyl-β-D-thiogalactopyranoside (IPTG).
   1132..1209    -  promoter       lacI promoter: lacI
   1217..1496    -  CDS            TcR (fragment): tetracycline efflux protein; tet; confers resistance to tetracycline
   1520..1550    +  promoter       lac UV5 promoter: E. coli lac promoter with an "up" mutation
   1558..1574    +  protein_bind   lac operator: The lac repressor binds to the lac operator to inhibit transcription in E. coli. This inhibition can be relieved by adding lactose or isopropyl-β-D-thiogalactopyranoside (IPTG). lac repressor encoded by lacI
   1648..2724    +  CDS            mexA (fragment): MEXA_PSEAE - Experimental evidence at protein level: Swiss-Prot protein existence level 1. The ability to export antibiotics and solvents is dramatically decreased in the presence of the proton conductor carbonyl cyanide m-chlorophenylhydrazone (CCCP), showing that an energized inner membrane is required for efflux. It is thought that the MexB subunit is a proton antiporter. From Pseudomonas aeruginosa (strain ATCC 15692 / DSM 22644 / CIP 104116 / JCM 14847 / LMG 12228 / 1C / PRS 101 / PAO1).
   2773..5880    +  CDS            mepB: MEPB_PSEPU - Experimental evidence at protein level: Swiss-Prot protein existence level 1. The inner membrane transporter component of an organic solvent and antibiotic efflux pump; confers resistance to toluene, hexane, p-xylene, ampicillin, penicillin G, erythromycin, novobiocin and tetracycline. From Pseudomonas putida (Arthrobacter siderocapsulatus).
   5916..5987    +  terminator     rrnB T1 terminator: transcription terminator T1 from the E. coli rrnB gene
   6003..6030    +  terminator     T7Te terminator: phage T7 early transcription terminator
   6561..7511    -  CDS            Rep101: RepA protein needed for replication with the pSC101 origin; rep101
   7559..7781    -  rep_origin     pSC101 ori: low-copy replication origin that requires the Rep101 protein
   8273..8367    -  terminator     lambda t0 terminator: transcription terminator from phage lambda
   8391..9047    -  CDS            cat: CAT_ECOLX - Experimental evidence at protein level: Swiss-Prot protein existence level 1. This enzyme is an effector of chloramphenicol resistance in bacteria. From Escherichia coli. This protein is used as a marker in many commonly used cloning vectors, such as pACYC184.
   9048..9150    -  promoter       cat promoter: promoter of the E. coli cat gene encoding chloramphenicol acetyltransferase
