>Addgene plasmid #86205 | pBbS5c-Maqu_3494 | addgene full sequence | sequence record 174899 | Addgene NGS Result
GACGTCGGTGCCTAATGAGTGAGCTAACTTACATTAATTGCGTTGCGCTCACTGCCCGCTTTCCAGTCGG
GAAACCTGTCGTGCCAGCTGCATTAATGAATCGGCCAACGCGCGGGGAGAGGCGGTTTGCGTATTGGGCG
CCAGGGTGGTTTTTCTTTTCACCAGTGAGACGGGCAACAGCTGATTGCCCTTCACCGCCTGGCCCTGAGA
GAGTTGCAGCAAGCGGTCCACGCTGGTTTGCCCCAGCAGGCGAAAATCCTGTTTGATGGTGGTTAACGGC
GGGATATAACATGAGCTGTCTTCGGTATCGTCGTATCCCACTACCGAGATGTCCGCACCAACGCGCAGCC
CGGACTCGGTAATGGCGCGCATTGCGCCCAGCGCCATCTGATCGTTGGCAACCAGCATCGCAGTGGGAAC
GATGCCCTCATTCAGCATTTGCATGGTTTGTTGAAAACCGGACATGGCACTCCAGTCGCCTTCCCGTTCC
GCTATCGGCTGAATTTGATTGCGAGTGAGATATTTATGCCAGCCAGCCAGACGCAGACGCGCCGAGACAG
AACTTAATGGGCCCGCTAACAGCGCGATTTGCTGGTGACCCAATGCGACCAGATGCTCCACGCCCAGTCG
CGTACCGTCTTCATGGGAGAAAATAATACTGTTGATGGGTGTCTGGTCAGAGACATCAAGAAATAACGCC
GGAACATTAGTGCAGGCAGCTTCCACAGCAATGGCATCCTGGTCATCCAGCGGATAGTTAATGATCAGCC
CACTGACGCGTTGCGCGAGAAGATTGTGCACCGCCGCTTTACAGGCTTCGACGCCGCTTCGTTCTACCAT
CGACACCACCACGCTGGCACCCAGTTGATCGGCGCGAGATTTAATCGCCGCGACAATTTGCGACGGCGCG
TGCAGGGCCAGACTGGAGGTGGCAACGCCAATCAGCAACGACTGTTTGCCCGCCAGTTGTTGTGCCACGC
GGTTGGGAATGTAATTCAGCTCCGCCATCGCCGCTTCCACTTTTTCCCGCGTTTTCGCAGAAACGTGGCT
GGCCTGGTTCACCACGCGGGAAACGGTCTGATAAGAGACACCGGCATACTCTGCGACATCGTATAACGTT
ACTGGTTTCACATTCACCACCCTGAATTGACTCTCTTCCGGGCGCTATCATGCCATACCGCGAAAGGTTT
TGCGCCATTCGATGGTGTCCGGGATCTCGACGCTCTCCCTTATGCGACTCCTGCATTAGGAAGCAGCCCA
GTAGTAGGTTGAGGCCGTTGAGCACCGCCGCCGCAAGGAATGGTGCATGCAAGGAGATGGCGCCCAACAG
TCCCCCGGCCACGGGGCCTGCCACCATACCCACGCCGAAACAAGCGCTCATGAGCCCGAAGTGGCGAGCC
CGATCTTCCCCATCGGTGATGTCGGCGATATAGGCGCCAGCAACCGCACCTGTGGCGCCGGTGATGCCGG
CCACGATGCGTCCGGCGTAGAGGATCGAGATCGTTTAGGCACCCCAGGCTTTACACTTTATGCTTCCGGC
TCGTATAATGTGTGGAATTGTGAGCGGATAACAATTTCAGAATTCAAAAGATCTTTTAAGAAGGAGATAT
ACATGTGATTTCAAACAAACACCTGCCCGACAGCCGCCTGCTGGCGCTGCTGCTAACCAGTATTTTTGTA
CTTTCCGGATGCAGCGATCCGGCACCGCAACAACAAAACCAGCGCCCGGCGCCTCAGGTGGGGGTGTATG
AAGTGGAAGAACAACCACTGGCCCTGTCTTCCGCCCTGCCTGGCCGCACCCGCGCCTGGCGGACTGCCGA
GGTTCGCCCACAGGTGAATGGCATTATTGAAGAGCGACTGTTCGTTGAAGGCAGCGTAGTGGATGAGGGG
TCAGTGCTGTACCAGATCGATGACGCTCCCTACCGGGCCGCCCTGGCCCGGGCCAATGCCAGCCTGACCA
ATGCCCGCAACCTGGCCAAGCGCTACGAAAACCTGGTGGGCACCCGTTCCATCAGCCAGCAGCAGTATGA
CGACGCCCTGGCTGCCCTGCGCAGCGCCGAGGCGGAATACGAAGCCGCCAGCATCAACATGAACTACACC
CGGGTGAAAGCCCCGATCACCGGCAAGATCAGCCGTTCGCGAGTCAGCGAAGGCGCCCTGGTGACCAGCG
GCCAGCAGCAGGAAATGGCCACCATCACCCAACTGGACCCGATCTACGTGGACATCGTGCAACCGGTCAC
CCGCCTTCTGGACCTGCAGAGCGCTATCGAAGCCGGGCTGATTGAAGCCGATGAGAACGACGTGGTTGAA
GTCTCGCTGGTGCTGGAGAACGGCCAGGACTATCCGCACACCGGTTTGCTGAAGTTCTCCGAAGTGGTGG
TCGATGAGGGCACCGGCTCGGTCACCCTGCGGGCTGAGTTCCCGAATCCGGATGGCAAGCTGCTGCCGGG
TATGTTTGTGCGCGCGCTGGTGGAAGAAGGCACCCGCCCGAACGCCATCCTGGTGCCCCAGCAAGCGGTG
TCACGCGATACCCGCGGCGTACCAACCGTCTGGGTGCTGGCCGAGGACAACACGGTAAGCGTCCGCCAGA
TTGAAACCGAGCGCACCGTGGGCAACGCCTGGCTGGTGCAAAAGGGGCTGCAGGCCGGTGAACAGGTGGT
GACCGAGGGCGTTCAGCGCCTGGCGCCGGGCATTCCCGTGCAGCCGGCACCGGCAGCCAATGTCGACCTG
AAAACCGAATTCGCAACCCAGGCCGAATAAGGAGCTCCGGACATGCCCCGATTTTTTATCGAACGCCCCA
TATTTGCCTGGGTCGTCGCCCTGATGCTGATGCTCGGAGGCGGACTGGCAGTAAAGAACCTCGCCGTTAA
CCAGTTTCCGGATGTCGCCCCGCCGGCGATTGCCTTGTCGGTGAATTACCCCGGCGCTTCCGCCCAGACC
GTGCAGGACACGGTGGTCCAGGTGATCGAGCAACAGCTCAACGGCCTGGACGGCTTGCGCTACATCTCCT
CCGAGAGCAACTCGGATGGCAGCATGACCATCATTGCCACCTTCGAACAGGGCACCGACCCAGACATCGC
CCAGGTGCAGGTGCAAAACAAACTGCAGCTGGCCAACCCGCTGCTGCCCGAAGAAGTGCAGCGTCAAGGC
ATCCGGGTGTCTAAGTACAAGGTGAACTTCTTCACCGTATTTGCGCTGACCAGCCCTGATGGCAAGTACA
CCCAGGGCGACCTGGCCGATTACATCGTGTCCAATATCCAGGACCCGGTTGCGCGAACCCAGGGCGTCGG
TGACTTTCTGCTGTTCGTCTCCCAGTACGCCATGCGCCTGTGGCTCGACCCGGAAAAACTCAACAGCTAC
CAGCTGACCCCGCAGGACGTGATCAATTCGGTGCGCGCCCAGAACGTGCAGGTCTCTGCCGGCCAGCTCG
GTGGCCTGCCCACCGCAGAAGGCGTGCAGCTGCAGGCCACCGTTATCGGCAAGCAGCGCATGAAGACCGC
CGAAGAATTCGAAAACATCCTGCTGAAAGTGAACCCGGACGGCTCCCAGGTGCGCCTGGCCGATGTCGCC
GAGGTGAATCTGGGCAACGAGAACTACGCCACCACCGGTAAATACAACGGCGCGCCGGCAGCCGGTATGG
CCCTGCGCCTGGCCACCGGCGCCAACCAGCTGGAAACCGCTGGCCGGGTAAAAGAAACCCTGGCAGAACT
GGAACGCTTTCTGCCTGAAGGCGTAGAGATCGTCTTCCCCTACGACACCACACCGGTCGTGTCGGCGTCT
ATCGAGACCGTCGCCATGACCCTGATCGAAGCCGTGGTGCTGGTGTTCCTGGTGATGTTCCTGTTCCTGC
AAAGCTGGCGCGCCACCATCATTCCCACACTGGCGGTGCCGGTGGTTCTGCTGGCTACCTTTGGCGTACT
GTACGCCTTTGGCTTCACCGTCAACGTGATGACCATGTTTGCCATGGTCCTGGCCATCGGTTTGCTGGTG
GACGACGCCATCGTAGTGGTGGAAAACGTCGAGCGACTGATGGAAGAAGAGGGGCTGTCGCCCAAGGAAG
CCGCCAAGAAATCCATGGACCAGATCTCCGGCGCACTGCTGGGCATCGGCCTGGTGATTTCGGCGGTGTT
CCTGCCCATGGCCTTTTTTGGCGGCTCCACCGGGGTGATCTACCGGCAGTTCTCGGTCACCATCATCTCG
GCAATGTCGTTCTCTGTGCTGGTGGCATTTATTTTCACCCCGGCCCTGTGCGCCACCTTGCTGAAACCCG
GCGACCAGCACGTCAGGAAAGGCTTTTTCGGCTGGTTTAACCGCACCTTTGACCGCAGCGCAGACCGCTA
CAAATCAGGCGTCAGTTACCTGATCAAACGTAAGGGCCGCTTTATGGGCGTGTACCTGTTGCTGGTCGTG
GCTGTGGGCTTCCTGTTCAAGGGCCTGCCCACCGCATTCCTGCCGGACGAAGATCAGGGCGTGATGATTG
TGATGGTGCAGCTGCCCACCAATGCCACGGGCGAGCGCACCGAAGCCGTACTGGCAGAAGCTGGAAATTA
TTTGCTGGAAGAAGAGTCCGAGGTGGTCAAGAGCGTGATGTCTGTGCGGGGCTTCAACTTCGCCGGCCGT
GGCCAGAACTCCGGTATTCTGTTCGTGGACCTGAAGCCCTTTGCTGACCGGGAAAGCTTTGCCCAGAGCG
TGTTCGCCCTCGCGGGCCGCTCCGGGGCAAGGTTCGCCCAGATCAAAGACGCCATCGTGTTCCCGATTGT
GCCACCGGCCATTCTGGAGCTCGGCAACGCCACCGGCTTTGACCTCTACCTGAAAGACAACGGAGCTATC
GGCCACCACGCCCTGATGGCCGCCACCAATGAGTTTATCAGCAGAGCCAATGCCGCGCCGGAGCTGAACA
TGGTGCGCCACAACGGCCTGCCGGACGAGCCCCAATACCAGGTGATCATCGATGACGAAAAAGCCCGGCT
GTTGCAGGTGTCCATTGCCGACATCAATGCCACCATGTCTGCCGCCTGGGGTTCAAGCTATGTGAACGAC
TTCCTGCACAACGGCCGGGTGAAGAAAGTCTATGTGCAGGGCAAACCGGATTCACGACTGGCACCGGAAG
ACTTCGACAAATGGTTTGTGCGCAACGCCCAGGGTGAGATGGTGCCCTTTGCCGCCTTTGCCACTGGCGA
GTGGGTGTTCGGTTCGCCGCGCCTGCAGCGGTATCAGGGCTTACCCGCTACGCAAATCCAGGGTGCTCCG
GCTAACGGTTACAGTACCGGTGATGCCATGGCCGCACTGGAACGCATTGCCGCCGACCTGCCCCAGGGCC
TGGGCCTGGAATACACCGGCCTGTCGTTCGAGGAAAAACAGGCCGGCAACCAGGCGATGATGCTGTATCT
GCTGTCGATCCTGGTGGTGTTCCTGTGCCTGGCAGCCCTGTATGAAAGCTGGTCGATTCCGTTTGCGGTG
ATCATGCTGGTGCCACTGGGCGTGCTTGGCGCGGTCCTGGCCACCATGGCCAGAGGGCTGTCCAACGATG
TGTTCTTCCAGGTGGGTATGCTGACTACCATGGGGCTGGCCGCCAAGAACGCCATCCTGATCGTGGAGTT
CGCCCGCCAGCTCTATGAGCAGGAAGGCAAGCCGCTGCTGCAGGCCACCGCCGAGGCCGCCCGGCTGCGC
CTGAGGCCGATCATCATGACCTCGCTGGCGTTCATCTTCGGGGTACTGCCCATGGCCATCGCCAGCGGTG
CCTCCAGCGCCAGCCAGCATGCCATCGGCACCGCGGTGGTCGGCGGCACACTGGCCGCGACCATCCTGGC
GATCTTCTTTGTACCGCTGTTCTACGTGTTTGTGGTGGGCCTGACCGGAAAGCGGAAATCCGCTGACGAT
TAAGGATCCAAACTCGAGTAAGGATCTCCAGGCATCAAATAAAACGAAAGGCTCAGTCGAAAGACTGGGC
CTTTCGTTTTATCTGTTGTTTGTCGGTGAACGCTCTCTACTAGAGTCACACTGGCTCACCTTCGGGTGGG
CCTTTCTGCGTTTATACCTAGGGTACGGGTTTTGCTGCCCGCAAACGGGCTGTTCTGGTGTTGCTAGTTT
GTTATCAGAATCGCAGATCCGGCTTCAGCCGGTTTGCCGGCTGAAAGCGCTATTTCTTCCAGAATTGCCA
TGATTTTTTCCCCACGGGAGGCGTCACTGGCTCCCGTGTTGTCGGCAGCTTTGATTCGATAAGCAGCATC
GCCTGTTTCAGGCTGTCTATGTGTGACTGTTGAGCTGTAACAAGTTGTCTCAGGTGTTCAATTTCATGTT
CTAGTTGCTTTGTTTTACTGGTTTCACCTGTTCTATTAGGTGTTACATGCTGTTCATCTGTTACATTGTC
GATCTGTTCATGGTGAACAGCTTTGAATGCACCAAAAACTCGTAAAAGCTCTGATGTATCTATCTTTTTT
ACACCGTTTTCATCTGTGCATATGGACAGTTTTCCCTTTGATATGTAACGGTGAACAGTTGTTCTACTTT
TGTTTGTTAGTCTTGATGCTTCACTGATAGATACAAGAGCCATAAGAACCTCAGATCCTTCCGTATTTAG
CCAGTATGTTCTCTAGTGTGGTTCGTTGTTTTTGCGTGAGCCATGAGAACGAACCATTGAGATCATACTT
ACTTTGCATGTCACTCAAAAATTTTGCCTCAAAACTGGTGAGCTGAATTTTTGCAGTTAAAGCATCGTGT
AGTGTTTTTCTTAGTCCGTTATGTAGGTAGGAATCTGATGTAATGGTTGTTGGTATTTTGTCACCATTCA
TTTTTATCTGGTTGTTCTCAAGTTCGGTTACGAGATCCATTTGTCTATCTAGTTCAACTTGGAAAATCAA
CGTATCAGTCGGGCGGCCTCGCTTATCAACCACCAATTTCATATTGCTGTAAGTGTTTAAATCTTTACTT
ATTGGTTTCAAAACCCATTGGTTAAGCCTTTTAAACTCATGGTAGTTATTTTCAAGCATTAACATGAACT
TAAATTCATCAAGGCTAATCTCTATATTTGCCTTGTGAGTTTTCTTTTGTGTTAGTTCTTTTAATAACCA
CTCATAAATCCTCATAGAGTATTTGTTTTCAAAAGACTTAACATGTTCCAGATTATATTTTATGAATTTT
TTTAACTGGAAAAGATAAGGCAATATCTCTTCACTAAAAACTAATTCTAATTTTTCGCTTGAGAACTTGG
CATAGTTTGTCCACTGGAAAATCTCAAAGCCTTTAACCAAAGGATTCCTGATTTCCACAGTTCTCGTCAT
CAGCTCTCTGGTTGCTTTAGCTAATACACCATAAGCATTTTCCCTACTGATGTTCATCATCTGAGCGTAT
TGGTTATAAGTGAACGATACCGTCCGTTCTTTCCTTGTAGGGTTTTCAATCGTGGGGTTGAGTAGTGCCA
CACAGCATAAAATTAGCTTGGTTTCATGCTCCGTTAAGTCATAGCGACTAATCGCTAGTTCATTTGCTTT
GAAAACAACTAATTCAGACATACATCTCAATTGGTCTAGGTGATTTTAATCACTATACCAATTGAGATGG
GCTAGTCAATGATAATTACTAGTCCTTTTCCCGGGTGATCTGGGTATCTGTAAATTCTGCTAGACCTTTG
CTGGAAAACTTGTAAATTCTGCTAGACCCTCTGTAAATTCCGCTAGACCTTTGTGTGTTTTTTTTGTTTA
TATTCAAGTGGTTATAATTTATAGAATAAAGAAAGAATAAAAAAAGATAAAAAGAATAGATCCCAGCCCT
GTGTATAACTCACTACTTTAGTCAGTTCCGCAGTATTACAAAAGGATGTCGCAAACGCTGTTTGCTCCTC
TACAAAACAGACCTTAAAACCCTAAAGGCTTAAGTAGCACCCTCGCAAGCTCGGGCAAATCGCTGAATAT
TCCTTTTGTCTCCGACCATCAGGCACCTGAGTCGCTGTCTTTTTCGTGACATTCAGTTCGCTGCGCTCAC
GGCTCTGGCAGTGAATGGGGGTAAATGGCACTACAGGCGCCTTTTATGGATTCATGCAAGGAAACTACCC
ATAATACAAGAAAAGCCCGTCACGGGCTTCTCAGGGCGTTTTATGGCGGGTCTGCTATGTGGTGCTATCT
GACTTTTTGCTGTTCAGCAGTTCCTGCCCTCTGATTTTCCAGTCTGACCACTTCGGATTATCCCGTGACA
GGTCATTCAGACTGGCTAATGCACCCAGTAAGGCAGCGGTATCATCAACAGGCTTACCCGTCTTACTGTC
CCTAGTGCTTGGATTCTCACCAATAAAAAACGCCCGGCGGCAACCGAGCGTTCTGAACAAATCCAGATGG
AGTTCTGAGGTCATTACTGGATCTATCAACAGGAGTCCAAGCGAGCTCGATATCAAATTACGCCCCGCCC
TGCCACTCATCGCAGTACTGTTGTAATTCATTAAGCATTCTGCCGACATGGAAGCCATCACAAACGGCAT
GATGAACCTGAATCGCCAGCGGCATCAGCACCTTGTCGCCTTGCGTATAATATTTGCCCATGGTGAAAAC
GGGGGCGAAGAAGTTGTCCATATTGGCCACGTTTAAATCAAAACTGGTGAAACTCACCCAGGGATTGGCT
GAGACGAAAAACATATTCTCAATAAACCCTTTAGGGAAATAGGCCAGGTTTTCACCGTAACACGCCACAT
CTTGCGAATATATGTGTAGAAACTGCCGGAAATCGTCGTGGTATTCACTCCAGAGCGATGAAAACGTTTC
AGTTTGCTCATGGAAAACGGTGTAACAAGGGTGAACACTATCCCATATCACCAGCTCACCGTCTTTCATT
GCCATACGAAATTCCGGATGAGCATTCATCAGGCGGGCAAGAATGTGAATAAAGGCCGGATAAAACTTGT
GCTTATTTTTCTTTACGGTCTTTAAAAAGGCCGTAATATCCAGCTGAACGGTCTGGTTATAGGTACATTG
AGCAACTGACTGAAATGCCTCAAAATGTTCTTTACGATGCCATTGGGATATATCAACGGTGGTATATCCA
GTGATTTTTTTCTCCATTTTAGCTTCCTTAGCTCCTGAAAATCTCGATAACTCAAAAAATACGCCCGGTA
GTGATCTTATTTCATTATGGTGAAAGTTGGAACCTCTTACGTGCCGATCAACGTCTCATTTTCGCCAGAT
ATC
Features (pLannotate 1.2.2; 15 found; start..end, strand, type, name):
     15..36      -  protein_bind   CAP binding site: CAP binding activates transcription in the presence of cAMP. E. coli catabolite activator protein
     49..1131    -  CDS            lacI: lac repressor; lacI; The lac repressor binds to the lac operator to inhibit transcription in E. coli. This inhibition can be relieved by adding lactose or isopropyl-β-D-thiogalactopyranoside (IPTG).
   1132..1209    -  promoter       lacI promoter: lacI
   1217..1496    -  CDS            TcR (fragment): tetracycline efflux protein; tet; confers resistance to tetracycline
   1520..1550    +  promoter       lac UV5 promoter: E. coli lac promoter with an "up" mutation
   1558..1574    +  protein_bind   lac operator: The lac repressor binds to the lac operator to inhibit transcription in E. coli. This inhibition can be relieved by adding lactose or isopropyl-β-D-thiogalactopyranoside (IPTG). lac repressor encoded by lacI
   1648..2724    +  CDS            mexA (fragment): MEXA_PSEAE - Experimental evidence at protein level: Swiss-Prot protein existence level 1. The ability to export antibiotics and solvents is dramatically decreased in the presence of the proton conductor carbonyl cyanide m-chlorophenylhydrazone (CCCP), showing that an energized inner membrane is required for efflux. It is thought that the MexB subunit is a proton antiporter. From Pseudomonas aeruginosa (strain ATCC 15692 / DSM 22644 / CIP 104116 / JCM 14847 / LMG 12228 / 1C / PRS 101 / PAO1).
   2773..5880    +  CDS            mepB: MEPB_PSEPU - Experimental evidence at protein level: Swiss-Prot protein existence level 1. The inner membrane transporter component of an organic solvent and antibiotic efflux pump; confers resistance to toluene, hexane, p-xylene, ampicillin, penicillin G, erythromycin, novobiocin and tetracycline. From Pseudomonas putida (Arthrobacter siderocapsulatus).
   5916..5987    +  terminator     rrnB T1 terminator: transcription terminator T1 from the E. coli rrnB gene
   6003..6030    +  terminator     T7Te terminator: phage T7 early transcription terminator
   6561..7511    -  CDS            Rep101: RepA protein needed for replication with the pSC101 origin; rep101
   7559..7781    -  rep_origin     pSC101 ori: low-copy replication origin that requires the Rep101 protein
   8273..8367    -  terminator     lambda t0 terminator: transcription terminator from phage lambda
   8391..9047    -  CDS            cat: CAT_ECOLX - Experimental evidence at protein level: Swiss-Prot protein existence level 1. This enzyme is an effector of chloramphenicol resistance in bacteria. From Escherichia coli. This protein is used as a marker in many commonly used cloning vectors, such as pACYC184.
   9048..9150    -  promoter       cat promoter: promoter of the E. coli cat gene encoding chloramphenicol acetyltransferase
