[The description below was written by a language model from this plasmid's Addgene catalogue record and pLannotate feature annotations shown in this document.]
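Description:
pBbS5c-Maqu_3494 is a low-copy bacterial expression plasmid of about 9.2 kb, built on the pBbS5c backbone and intended to express an efflux pump in E. coli to increase tolerance to biofuel. It replicates from the pSC101 origin together with its required Rep101 (RepA) replication protein, which accounts for the low copy number. It is selected with chloramphenicol through a cat gene driven by its own promoter and followed by a lambda t0 terminator. A short tetracycline-resistance fragment is also annotated, but it appears to be a non-functional backbone remnant.

The roughly 4.3 kb insert, introduced by Gibson assembly, sits downstream of a lacUV5 promoter with a lac operator. The plasmid also carries lacI under its native promoter, so expression is repressed by the lac repressor and can be induced with IPTG. Transcription is closed off by tandem rrnB T1 and T7Te terminators. The record labels the insert only as an "efflux pump", named for the locus tag Maqu_3494, and does not state the source organism. The automated annotation finds two consecutive open reading frames by homology to Pseudomonas proteins: one resembling MexA, the periplasmic adaptor subunit, and one resembling MepB, the inner-membrane transporter of a solvent and antibiotic efflux system. This suggests a two-gene operon encoding components of an RND-type pump, although these names reflect similarity matches and not the actual identity of the genes. The depositor notes a G179V substitution in Maqu_3494 relative to the genomic reference and reports that it does not affect function. The associated work examined trade-offs in using combinations of efflux pumps to improve biofuel tolerance.
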