Addgene plasmid #86205: pBbS5c-Maqu_3494
Purpose: Expresses efflux pump in E. coli to provide resistance to biofuel (low copy)
Depositing lab: Mary Dunlop. Depositing organization: University of Vermont and State Agricultural College. Publication: Trade-Offs in Improving Biofuel Tolerance Using Combinations of Efflux Pumps. Turner WJ, Dunlop MJ. ACS Synth Biol. 2015 Oct 16;4(10):1056-63. doi: 10.1021/sb500307w. Epub 2014 Dec 12. PubMed 25496359.
Backbone
  Vector backbone: pBbS5c
  Backbone size w/o insert (bp): 4904
  Total vector size (bp): 9173
  Vector type: Bacterial Expression
Growth in bacteria
  Bacterial resistance: Chloramphenicol, 25 μg/mL
  Growth temperature: 37°C
  Growth strain: DH5alpha
  Copy number: Low Copy
Gene/Insert
  Gene/Insert name: Efflux pump
  Insert size (bp): 4269
  Promoter: ATCGTTTAGGCACCCCAGGCTTTACACTTTATGCTTCCGGCTCGTATAATGTGTGGAATTGTGAGCGGATAACAAT
  Cloning method: Gibson Cloning
  Sequencing primers: 5′ GATCTTTTAAGAAGGAGATATACATGTGATTTCAAACAAACACCT; 3′ CTTACTCGAGTTTGGATCCTTAATCGTCAGCGGATTT
Terms and licenses: Academic/Nonprofit Terms; Industry Terms: Not Available to Industry
Depositor comments: This plasmid carries G179V in Maqu_3494 compared to the genomic reference sequence. This mutation does not affect plasmid function.
How to cite: pBbS5c-Maqu_3494 was a gift from Mary Dunlop (Addgene plasmid # 86205 ; http://n2t.net/addgene:86205 ; RRID:Addgene_86205)
